Addgene plasmid #81505: pDONR223_KEAP1_p.G419W
Purpose: Gateway Donor vector containing KEAP1 , part of the Target Accelerator Plasmid Collection.
Depositing lab: Jesse Boehm & William Hahn & David Root. Depositing organization: Broad Institute. Publication: Systematic Functional Interrogation of Rare Cancer Variants Identifies Oncogenic Alleles. Kim E, Ilic N, Shrestha Y, Zou L, Kamburov A, Zhu C, Yang X, Lubonja R, Tran N, Nguyen C, Lawrence MS, Piccioni F, Bagul M, Doench JG, Chouinard CR, Wu X, Hogstrom L, Natoli T, Tamayo P, Horn H, Corsello SM, Lage K, Root DE, Subramanian A, Golub TR, Getz G, Boehm JS, Hahn WC. Cancer Discov. 2016 Jul;6(7):714-26. doi: 10.1158/2159-8290.CD-16-0160. Epub 2016 May 4. PubMed 27147599.
Backbone
  Vector backbone: pDONR223
  Backbone manufacturer: Invitrogen
  Backbone size w/o insert (bp): 2790
  Vector type: Gateway Entry vector
Growth in bacteria
  Bacterial resistance: Spectinomycin, 50 μg/mL
  Growth temperature: 37°C
  Growth strain: DH5alpha
  Copy number: High Copy
Gene/Insert
  Gene/Insert name: KEAP1 (alt name: NM_012289.3)
  Species: H. sapiens (human)
  Mutation: G419W; C624S
  Entrez Gene: KEAP1 (a.k.a. INrf2, KLHL19)
  Promoter: None
  Cloning method: Gateway Cloning
  Sequencing primers: 5′ M13pUC-fwd; 3′ M13-Rev
Terms and licenses: Academic/Nonprofit Terms; Industry Terms: Not Available to Industry
Depositor comments: Closed state: stop codon immediately follows insert
How to cite: pDONR223_KEAP1_p.G419W was a gift from Jesse Boehm & William Hahn & David Root (Addgene plasmid # 81505 ; http://n2t.net/addgene:81505 ; RRID:Addgene_81505)
