[The description below was written by a language model from this plasmid's Addgene catalogue record and pLannotate feature annotations shown in this document.]
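Description:
pDONR223_KEAP1_p.G419W is a Gateway entry clone built on the Invitrogen pDONR223 backbone and carrying a mutant open reading frame of human KEAP1 (also known as INrf2 or KLHL19). It is part of the Target Accelerator Plasmid Collection, a set of cancer-associated variant alleles assembled for systematic functional testing. The plasmid is maintained in E. coli at high copy from a ColE1/pUC-type origin and is selected with spectinomycin through the aadA (SmR) aminoglycoside adenylyltransferase gene. That gene sits downstream of a class 1 integron Pc promoter fragment and a short remnant of a gentamicin resistance gene. The sequenced record is 4,668 nt.

The KEAP1 insert lies between two attL-type recombination sites, so it can be moved by an LR Clonase reaction into any compatible Gateway destination vector. The annotation software labels both sites attL3, though they are in opposite orientations flanking the insert. The record lists two amino-acid changes, G419W, which gives the construct its name, and an additional C624S. The clone is in the "closed" configuration, with a stop codon immediately after the coding sequence, so C-terminal fusion tags from a destination vector would not be translated. The automated annotation marks only part of the span between the att sites as KEAP1, which probably reflects the matching algorithm rather than a truncated insert, although the record does not settle this.

The entry vector has no promoter driving the insert, and expression depends on the destination vector. rrnB T1 and T2 terminators upstream of the cassette insulate it from read-through transcription. A T7 promoter and small lacI and lacZα fragments are backbone remnants. M13 primer sites flank the cassette for sequence verification.
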