Features (pLannotate 1.2.2; 12 found; start..end, strand, type, name):
    121..213     +  CDS            lacI (fragment): lac repressor; lacI; The lac repressor binds to the lac operator to inhibit transcription in E. coli. This inhibition can be relieved by adding lactose or isopropyl-β-D-thiogalactopyranoside (IPTG).
    268..295     -  terminator     rrnB T2 terminator: transcription terminator T2 from the E. coli rrnB gene
    427..470     +  terminator     rrnB T1 terminator: Escherichia coli rrnB; transcription terminator T1 from the E. coli rrnB gene
    517..553     -  CDS            lacZα (fragment): LacZα fragment of β-galactosidase; lacZ fragment
    570..665     +  protein_bind   attL3: mutant version of attL; recombination site for the Gateway® LR reaction LR Clonase™
    671..1999    +  CDS            KEAP1 (fragment): KEAP1_HUMAN - Also known as INRF2 From Homo sapiens (Human).
   2550..2645    -  protein_bind   attL3: mutant version of attL; recombination site for the Gateway® LR reaction LR Clonase™
   2664..2682    -  promoter       T7 promoter: promoter for bacteriophage T7 RNA polymerase
   2872..2895    +  promoter       Pc promoter (fragment): intI1 (promoter lies within the coding sequence); class 1 integron promoter
   3071..3127    +  CDS            GmR (fragment): gentamycin acetyltransferase; aacC1; confers resistance to gentamycin
   3134..3925    +  CDS            SmR: aminoglycoside adenylyltransferase (Murphy, 1985); aadA; confers resistance to spectinomycin and streptomycin
   4018..4606    +  rep_origin     ori: high-copy-number ColE1/pMB1/pBR322/pUC origin of replication
>Addgene plasmid #81505 | pDONR223_KEAP1_p.G419W | addgene full sequence | sequence record 168620 | Addgene NGS Result
CTTTCCTGCGTTATCCCCTGATTCTGTGGATAACCGTATTACCGCCTTTGAGTGAGCTGATACCGCTCGC
CGCAGCCGAACGACCGAGCGCAGCGAGTCAGTGAGCGAGGAAGCGGAAGAGCGCCCAATACGCAAACCGC
CTCTCCCCGCGCGTTGGCCGATTCATTAATGCAGCTGGCACGACAGGTTTCCCGACTGGAAAGCGGGCAG
TGAGCGCAACGCAATTAATACGCGTACCGCTAGCCAGGAAGAGTTTGTAGAAACGCAAAAAGGCCATCCG
TCAGGATGGCCTTCTGCTTAGTTTGATGCCTGGCAGTTTATGGCGGGCGTCCTGCCCGCCACCCTCCGGG
CCGTTGCTTCACAACGTTCAAATCCGCTCCCGGCGGATTTGTCCTACTCAGGAGAGCGTTCACCGACAAA
CAACAGATAAAACGAAAGGCCCAGTCTTCCGACTGAGCCTTTCGTTTTATTTGATGCCTGGCAGTTCCCT
ACTCTCGCGTTAACGCTAGCATGGATGTTTTCCCAGTCACGACGTTGTAAAACGACGGCCAGTCTTAAGC
TCGGGCCCCAAATAATGATTTTATTTTGACTGATAGTGACCTGTTCGTTGCAACAAATTGATGAGCAATG
CTTTTTTATAATGCCAACTTTGTACAAAAAAGTTGGCACCATGCAGCCAGATCCCAGGCCTAGCGGGGCT
GGGGCCTGCTGCCGATTCCTGCCCCTGCAGTCACAGTGCCCTGAGGGGGCAGGGGACGCGGTGATGTACG
CCTCCACTGAGTGCAAGGCGGAGGTGACGCCCTCCCAGCATGGCAACCGCACCTTCAGCTACACCCTGGA
GGATCATACCAAGCAGGCCTTTGGCATCATGAACGAGCTGCGGCTCAGCCAGCAGCTGTGTGACGTCACA
CTGCAGGTCAAGTACCAGGATGCACCGGCCGCCCAGTTCATGGCCCACAAGGTGGTGCTGGCCTCATCCA
GCCCTGTCTTCAAGGCCATGTTCACCAACGGGCTGCGGGAGCAGGGCATGGAGGTGGTGTCCATTGAGGG
TATCCACCCCAAGGTCATGGAGCGCCTCATTGAATTCGCCTACACGGCCTCCATCTCCATGGGCGAGAAG
TGTGTCCTCCACGTCATGAACGGTGCTGTCATGTACCAGATCGACAGCGTTGTCCGTGCCTGCAGTGACT
TCCTGGTGCAGCAGCTGGACCCCAGCAATGCCATCGGCATCGCCAACTTCGCTGAGCAGATTGGCTGTGT
GGAGTTGCACCAGCGTGCCCGGGAGTACATCTACATGCATTTTGGGGAGGTGGCCAAGCAAGAGGAGTTC
TTCAACCTGTCCCACTGCCAACTGGTGACCCTCATCAGCCGGGACGACCTGAACGTGCGCTGCGAGTCCG
AGGTCTTCCACGCCTGCATCAACTGGGTCAAGTACGACTGCGAACAGCGACGGTTCTACGTCCAGGCGCT
GCTGCGGGCCGTGCGCTGCCACTCGTTGACGCCGAACTTCCTGCAGATGCAGCTGCAGAAGTGCGAGATC
CTGCAGTCCGACTCCCGCTGCAAGGACTACCTGGTCAAGATCTTCGAGGAGCTCACCCTGCACAAGCCCA
CGCAGGTGATGCCCTGCCGGGCGCCCAAGGTGGGCCGCCTGATCTACACCGCGGGCGGCTACTTCCGACA
GTCGCTCAGCTACCTGGAGGCTTACAACCCCAGTGACGGCACCTGGCTCCGGTTGGCGGACCTGCAGGTG
CCGCGGAGCGGCCTGGCCGGCTGCGTGGTGGGCGGGCTGTTGTACGCCGTGGGCGGCAGGAACAACTCGC
CCGACGGCAACACCGACTCCAGCGCCCTGGACTGTTACAACCCCATGACCAATCAGTGGTCGCCCTGCGC
CCCCATGAGCGTGCCCCGTAACCGCATCGGGGTGTGGGTCATCGATGGCCACATCTATGCCGTCGGCGGC
TCCCACGGCTGCATCCACCACAACAGTGTGGAGAGGTATGAGCCAGAGCGGGATGAGTGGCACTTGGTGG
CCCCAATGCTGACACGAAGGATCGGGGTGGGCGTGGCTGTCCTCAATCGTCTCCTTTATGCCGTGGGGGG
CTTTGACGGGACAAACCGCCTTAATTCAGCTGAGTGTTACTACCCAGAGAGGAACGAGTGGCGAATGATC
ACAGCAATGAACACCATCCGAAGCGGGGCAGGCGTCTGCGTCCTGCACAACTGTATCTATGCTGCTGGGG
GCTATGATGGTCAGGACCAGCTGAACAGCGTGGAGCGCTACGATGTGGAAACAGAGACGTGGACTTTCGT
AGCCCCCATGAAGCACCGGCGAAGTGCCCTGGGGATCACTGTCCACCAGGGGAGAATCTACGTCCTTGGA
GGCTATGATGGTCACACGTTCCTGGACAGTGTGGAGTGTTACGACCCAGATACAGACACCTGGAGCGAGG
TGACCCGAATGACATCGGGCCGGAGTGGGGTGGGCGTGGCTGTCACCATGGAGCCCTGCCGGAAGCAGAT
TGACCAGCAGAACTGTACCAGTTGATTGCCAACTTTCTTGTACAAAGTTGGCATTATAAGAAAGCATTGC
TTATCAATTTGTTGCAACGAACAGGTCACTATCAGTCAAAATAAAATCATTATTTGCCATCCAGCTGATA
TCCCCTATAGTGAGTCGTATTACATGGTCATAGCTGTTTCCTGGCAGCTCTGGCCCGTGTCTCAAAATCT
CTGATGTTACATTGCACAAGATAAAAATATATCATCATGCCTCCTCTAGACCAGCCAGGACAGAAATGCC
TCGACTTCGCTGCTACCCAAGGTTGCCGGGTGACGCACACCGTGGAAACGGATGAAGGCACGAACCCAGT
GGACATAAGCCTGTTCGGTTCGTAAGCTGTAATGCAAGTAGCGTATGCGCTCACGCAACTGGTCCAGAAC
CTTGACCGAACGCAGCGGTGGTAACGGCGCAGTGGCGGTTTTCATGGCTTGTTATGACTGTTTTTTTGGG
GTACAGTCTATGCCTCGGGCATCCAAGCAGCAAGCGCGTTACGCCGTGGGTCGATGTTTGATGTTATGGA
GCAGCAACGATGTTACGCAGCAGGGCAGTCGCCCTAAAACAAAGTTAAACATTATGAGGGAAGCGGTGAT
CGCCGAAGTATCGACTCAACTATCAGAGGTAGTTGGCGTCATCGAGCGCCATCTCGAACCGACGTTGCTG
GCCGTACATTTGTACGGCTCCGCAGTGGATGGCGGCCTGAAGCCACACAGTGATATTGATTTGCTGGTTA
CGGTGACCGTAAGGCTTGATGAAACAACGCGGCGAGCTTTGATCAACGACCTTTTGGAAACTTCGGCTTC
CCCTGGAGAGAGCGAGATTCTCCGCGCTGTAGAAGTCACCATTGTTGTGCACGACGACATCATTCCGTGG
CGTTATCCAGCTAAGCGCGAACTGCAATTTGGAGAATGGCAGCGCAATGACATTCTTGCAGGTATCTTCG
AGCCAGCCACGATCGACATTGATCTGGCTATCTTGCTGACAAAAGCAAGAGAACATAGCGTTGCCTTGGT
AGGTCCAGCGGCGGAGGAACTCTTTGATCCGGTTCCTGAACAGGATCTATTTGAGGCGCTAAATGAAACC
TTAACGCTATGGAACTCGCCGCCCGACTGGGCTGGCGATGAGCGAAATGTAGTGCTTACGTTGTCCCGCA
TTTGGTACAGCGCAGTAACCGGCAAAATCGCGCCGAAGGATGTCGCTGCCGACTGGGCAATGGAGCGCCT
GCCGGCCCAGTATCAGCCCGTCATACTTGAAGCTAGACAGGCTTATCTTGGACAAGAAGAAGATCGCTTG
GCCTCGCGCGCAGATCAGTTGGAAGAATTTGTCCACTACGTGAAAGGCGAGATCACCAAGGTAGTCGGCA
AATAACCCTCGAGCCACCCATGACCAAAATCCCTTAACGTGAGTTACGCGTCGTTCCACTGAGCGTCAGA
CCCCGTAGAAAAGATCAAAGGATCTTCTTGAGATCCTTTTTTTCTGCGCGTAATCTGCTGCTTGCAAACA
AAAAAACCACCGCTACCAGCGGTGGTTTGTTTGCCGGATCAAGAGCTACCAACTCTTTTTCCGAAGGTAA
CTGGCTTCAGCAGAGCGCAGATACCAAATACTGTTCTTCTAGTGTAGCCGTAGTTAGGCCACCACTTCAA
GAACTCTGTAGCACCGCCTACATACCTCGCTCTGCTAATCCTGTTACCAGTGGCTGCTGCCAGTGGCGAT
AAGTCGTGTCTTACCGGGTTGGACTCAAGACGATAGTTACCGGATAAGGCGCAGCGGTCGGGCTGAACGG
GGGGTTCGTGCACACAGCCCAGCTTGGAGCGAACGACCTACACCGAACTGAGATACCTACAGCGTGAGCT
ATGAGAAAGCGCCACGCTTCCCGAAGGGAGAAAGGCGGACAGGTATCCGGTAAGCGGCAGGGTCGGAACA
GGAGAGCGCACGAGGGAGCTTCCAGGGGGAAACGCCTGGTATCTTTATAGTCCTGTCGGGTTTCGCCACC
TCTGACTTGAGCGTCGATTTTTGTGATGCTCGTCAGGGGGGCGGAGCCTATGGAAAAACGCCAGCAACGC
GGCCTTTTTACGGTTCCTGGCCTTTTGCTGGCCTTTTGCTCACATGTT
