>Addgene plasmid #81505 | pDONR223_KEAP1_p.G419W | depositor partial sequence | sequence record 154824 | Insert sequence
ATGCAGCCAGATCCCAGGCCTAGCGGGGCTGGGGCCTGCTGCCGATTCCTGCCCCTGCAGTCACAGTGCC
CTGAGGGGGCAGGGGACGCGGTGATGTACGCCTCCACTGAGTGCAAGGCGGAGGTGACGCCCTCCCAGCA
TGGCAACCGCACCTTCAGCTACACCCTGGAGGATCATACCAAGCAGGCCTTTGGCATCATGAACGAGCTG
CGGCTCAGCCAGCAGCTGTGTGACGTCACACTGCAGGTCAAGTACCAGGATGCACCGGCCGCCCAGTTCA
TGGCCCACAAGGTGGTGCTGGCCTCATCCAGCCCTGTCTTCAAGGCCATGTTCACCAACGGGCTGCGGGA
GCAGGGCATGGAGGTGGTGTCCATTGAGGGTATCCACCCCAAGGTCATGGAGCGCCTCATTGAATTCGCC
TACACGGCCTCCATCTCCATGGGCGAGAAGTGTGTCCTCCACGTCATGAACGGTGCTGTCATGTACCAGA
TCGACAGCGTTGTCCGTGCCTGCAGTGACTTCCTGGTGCAGCAGCTGGACCCCAGCAATGCCATCGGCAT
CGCCAACTTCGCTGAGCAGATTGGCTGTGTGGAGTTGCACCAGCGTGCCCGGGAGTACATCTACATGCAT
TTTGGGGAGGTGGCCAAGCAAGAGGAGTTCTTCAACCTGTCCCACTGCCAACTGGTGACCCTCATCAGCC
GGGACGACCTGAACGTGCGCTGCGAGTCCGAGGTCTTCCACGCCTGCATCAACTGGGTCAAGTACGACTG
CGAACAGCGACGGTTCTACGTCCAGGCGCTGCTGCGGGCCGTGCGCTGCCACTCGTTGACGCCGAACTTC
CTGCAGATGCAGCTGCAGAAGTGCGAGATCCTGCAGTCCGACTCCCGCTGCAAGGACTACCTGGTCAAGA
TCTTCGAGGAGCTCACCCTGCACAAGCCCACGCAGGTGATGCCCTGCCGGGCGCCCAAGGTGGGCCGCCT
GATCTACACCGCGGGCGGCTACTTCCGACAGTCGCTCAGCTACCTGGAGGCTTACAACCCCAGTGACGGC
ACCTGGCTCCGGTTGGCGGACCTGCAGGTGCCGCGGAGCGGCCTGGCCGGCTGCGTGGTGGGCGGGCTGT
TGTACGCCGTGGGCGGCAGGAACAACTCGCCCGACGGCAACACCGACTCCAGCGCCCTGGACTGTTACAA
CCCCATGACCAATCAGTGGTCGCCCTGCGCCCCCATGAGCGTGCCCCGTAACCGCATCGGGGTGTGGGTC
ATCGATGGCCACATCTATGCCGTCGGCGGCTCCCACGGCTGCATCCACCACAACAGTGTGGAGAGGTATG
AGCCAGAGCGGGATGAGTGGCACTTGGTGGCCCCAATGCTGACACGAAGGATCGGGGTGGGCGTGGCTGT
CCTCAATCGTCTCCTTTATGCCGTGGGGGGCTTTGACGGGACAAACCGCCTTAATTCAGCTGAGTGTTAC
TACCCAGAGAGGAACGAGTGGCGAATGATCACAGCAATGAACACCATCCGAAGCGGGGCAGGCGTCTGCG
TCCTGCACAACTGTATCTATGCTGCTGGGGGCTATGATGGTCAGGACCAGCTGAACAGCGTGGAGCGCTA
CGATGTGGAAACAGAGACGTGGACTTTCGTAGCCCCCATGAAGCACCGGCGAAGTGCCCTGGGGATCACT
GTCCACCAGGGGAGAATCTACGTCCTTGGAGGCTATGATGGTCACACGTTCCTGGACAGTGTGGAGTGTT
ACGACCCAGATACAGACACCTGGAGCGAGGTGACCCGAATGACATCGGGCCGGAGTGGGGTGGGCGTGGC
TGTCACCATGGAGCCCTGCCGGAAGCAGATTGACCAGCAGAACTGTACCAGT
