>Addgene plasmid #81505 | pDONR223_KEAP1_p.G419W | addgene partial sequence | sequence record 156513 | M13-F20 5'-TGTAAAACGACGGCCAGT-3'
TTCGTTGCAACAAATTGATGAGCAATGCTTTTTTATAATGCCAACTTTGTACAAAAAAGTTGGCACCATG
CAGCCAGATCCCAGGCCTAGCGGGGCTGGGGCCTGCTGCCGATTCCTGCCCCTGCAGTCACAGTGCCCTG
AGGGGGCAGGGGACGCGGTGATGTACGCCTCCACTGAGTGCAAGGCGGAGGTGACGCCCTCCCAGCATGG
CAACCGCACCTTCAGCTACACCCTGGAGGATCATACCAAGCAGGCCTTTGGCATCATGAACGAGCTGCGG
CTCAGCCAGCAGCTGTGTGACGTCACACTGCAGGTCAAGTACCAGGATGCACCGGCCGCCCAGTTCATGG
CCCACAAGGTGGTGCTGGCCTCATCCAGCCCTGTCTTCAAGGCCATGTTCACCAACGGGCTGCGGGAGCA
GGGCATGGAGGTGGTGTCCATTGAGGGTATCCACCCCAAGGTCATGGAGCGCCTCATTGAATTCGCCTAC
ACGGCCTCCATCTCCATGGGCGAGAAGTGTGTCCTCCACGTCATGAACGGTGCTGTCATGTACCAGATCG
ACAGCGTTGTCCGTGCCTGCAGTGACTTCCTGGTGCAGCAGCTGGACCCCAGCAATGCCATCGGCATCGC
CAACTTCGCTGAGCAGATTGGCTGTGTGGAGTTGCACCAGCGTGCCCGGGAGTACATCTACATGCATTTT
GGGGAGGTGGCCAAGCAAGAGGAGTTCTTCAACCTGTCCCACTGCCAACTGGTGACCCTCATCAGCCGGG
ACGACCTGAACGTGCGCTGCGAGTCCGAGGTCTTCCACGCCTGCATCAACTGGGTCAAGTACGACTGCGA
ACAGCGACGGTTCTACGTCCAGGCGCTGCTGCGGGCCGTGCGCTGCCACTCGTTGACGCCGAACTTCCTG
CAGATGCAGCTGCAGAAGTGCGAGATCCTGCAGTCCGACTCCCGCTGCAAGGACTACCTGGTCAAGATCT
TCGAGGAGCTCACCCTGCA
